Addgene plasmid #143725: TFORF0700
Purpose: Lentiviral vector for overexpressing transcription factor ORFs with unique 24-bp barcodes. Barcodes facilitate identification of transcription factors in pooled screens.
Depositing lab: Feng Zhang. Depositing organization: Broad Institute. Publication: A transcription factor atlas of directed differentiation. Joung J, Ma S, Tay T, Geiger-Schuller KR, Kirchgatterer PC, Verdine VK, Guo B, Arias-Garcia MA, Allen WE, Singh A, Kuksenko O, Abudayyeh OO, Gootenberg JS, Fu Z, Macrae RK, Buenrostro JD, Regev A, Zhang F. Cell. 2023 Jan 5;186(1):209-229.e26. doi: 10.1016/j.cell.2022.11.026. PubMed 36608654.
Backbone
  Vector backbone: pLX_TRC317
  Backbone manufacturer: Broad Institute Genetic Perturbation Platform
  Backbone size w/o insert (bp): 8264
  Vector type: Mammalian Expression, Lentiviral
  Selectable markers: Puromycin
Growth in bacteria
  Bacterial resistance: Ampicillin, 100 μg/mL
  Growth temperature: 37°C
  Growth strain: NEB Stable
  Copy number: High Copy
Gene/Insert
  Gene/Insert name: PAXBP1
  Species: H. sapiens (human)
  Insert size (bp): 2549
  Entrez Gene: PAXBP1 (a.k.a. BM020, C21orf66, FSAP105, GCFC, GCFC1)
  Promoter: EF1a
  Cloning method: Unknown
  Sequencing primers: 5′ GGGTGGAGACTGAAGTTAGGCCAG; 3′ CACATAGCGTAAAAGGAGCAACATAG
Terms and licenses: Academic/Nonprofit Terms; Industry Terms: Not Available to Industry
Depositor comments: NM_013329,ENST00000290178 . The transcription factor ORF portion of this plasmid was synthesized by Genewiz. Please test multiple small colonies in case of plasmid recombination. To make this collection available in a timely manner, a portion of this collection was not fully sequenced by Addgene. If an Addgene verified full plasmid sequence is not available, please contact us prior to placing an order to request the full sequence.
How to cite: TFORF0700 was a gift from Feng Zhang (Addgene plasmid # 143725 ; http://n2t.net/addgene:143725 ; RRID:Addgene_143725)
