[The description below was written by a language model from this plasmid's Addgene catalogue record and pLannotate feature annotations shown in this document.]
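Description:
TFORF0700 is a lentiviral mammalian expression plasmid built on the pLX_TRC317 backbone. It belongs to a barcoded collection of transcription factor open reading frames intended for overexpression and pooled screening. It is propagated in E. coli through a high-copy ColE1/pUC-type origin with ampicillin resistance (AmpR under its own bla promoter). The backbone also carries an f1 origin and remnants of a lac/lacZα cloning region flanked by T7 and T3 promoters. The depositor warns that recombination can occur, as is common for plasmids carrying LTR repeats.

The transfer cassette has a third-generation-style layout. An RSV promoter drives a truncated HIV-1 5' LTR, followed by the Ψ packaging signal with a partial gag sequence, the Rev response element, a cPPT/CTS and a self-inactivating ΔU3 3' LTR, with an SV40 poly(A) signal downstream. Between the LTRs, an SV40 early promoter/origin region sits upstream of the puromycin N-acetyltransferase gene, allowing selection of transduced cells. A separate EF-1α promoter drives the human PAXBP1 ORF (also known as GCFC1 or C21orf66), which was produced by gene synthesis. PAXBP1 is annotated as an adapter linking PAX3 and PAX7 to a histone H3 Lys-4 methyltransferase complex in myogenesis. A WPRE downstream of the ORF enhances transcript expression.

The catalogue states that each construct carries a unique 24-bp barcode identifying the transcription factor in pooled screens. The barcode is not annotated in the feature table, so its position cannot be given from the record. The annotated sequence length (10,813 nt) matches the stated backbone plus insert sizes.
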