Features (pLannotate 1.2.2; 31 found; start..end, strand, type, name):
      5..231     +  promoter       RSV promoter: Rous sarcoma virus enhancer/promoter
    232..412     +  LTR            5' LTR (truncated): truncated 5' long terminal repeat (LTR) from HIV-1
    459..584     +  misc_feature   HIV-1 Ψ: packaging signal of human immunodeficiency virus type 1
    568..931     +  CDS            HIV-1 gag (fragment): gag protein from human immunodeficiency virus 1; gag
   1077..1310    +  misc_feature   RRE: The Rev response element (RRE) of HIV-1 allows for Rev-dependent mRNA export from the nucleus to the cytoplasm.
   1687..1713    +  CDS            Rev (fragment): human immunodeficiency virus 1 (HIV-1) Rev protein; rev; enhances nuclear export of unspliced and incompletely spliced viral mRNAs
   1720..1743    +  promoter       SV40 promoter (fragment): SV40 early promoter
   1744..1815    +  promoter       SV40 promoter (fragment): SV40 enhancer and early promoter
   1839..1974    +  rep_origin     SV40 ori: SV40 origin of replication
   2020..2616    +  CDS            PuroR (fragment): puromycin N-acetyltransferase; pac from Streptomyces; confers resistance to puromycin
   2665..2782    +  misc_feature   cPPT/CTS: central polypurine tract and central termination sequence of HIV-1
   2847..2913    +  CDS            small t antigen (fragment): SV40 (simian virus 40) small t antigen
   2920..4098    +  promoter       EF-1α promoter: strong constitutive promoter for human elongation factor EF-1α
   4115..6454    +  CDS            PAXBP1 (fragment): PAXB1_HUMAN - Also known as C21orf66, GCFC, GCFC1. Experimental evidence at protein level: Swiss-Prot protein existence level 1. Adapter protein linking the transcription factors PAX3 and PAX7 to the histone methylation machinery and involved in myogenesis. Associates with a histone methyltransferase complex that specifically mediates dimethylation and trimethylation of 'Lys-4' of histone H3. Mediates the recruitment of that complex to the transcription factors PAX3 and PAX7 on chromatin to regulate the expression of genes involved in muscle progenitor cells proliferation including ID3 and CDC
   6575..6628    +  promoter       U6 promoter (fragment): RNA polymerase III promoter for human U6 snRNA
   6670..7258    +  misc_feature   WPRE: woodchuck hepatitis virus posttranscriptional regulatory element
   7309..7328    +  misc_feature   cPPT/CTS (fragment): central polypurine tract and central termination sequence of HIV-1
   7330..7563    +  LTR            3' LTR (ΔU3): self-inactivating 3' long terminal repeat (LTR) from HIV-1
   7641..7762    +  polyA_signal   SV40 poly(A) signal: SV40 polyadenylation signal
   7802..7937    +  rep_origin     SV40 ori: SV40 origin of replication
   7958..7976    -  promoter       T7 promoter: promoter for bacteriophage T7 RNA polymerase
   7984..8139    +  CDS            lacZα (fragment): LacZα fragment of β-galactosidase; lacZ fragment
   8144..8572    +  rep_origin     f1 ori (sequence partly withheld): f1 bacteriophage origin of replication; arrow indicates direction of (+) strand synthesis
   8625..8729    +  promoter       AmpR promoter: bla
   8730..9590    +  CDS            AmpR: β-lactamase; bla; confers resistance to ampicillin, carbenicillin, and related antibiotics
   9761..10349   +  rep_origin     ori: high-copy-number ColE1/pMB1/pBR322/pUC origin of replication
  10532..10624   +  CDS            lacI (fragment): lac repressor; lacI; The lac repressor binds to the lac operator to inhibit transcription in E. coli. This inhibition can be relieved by adding lactose or isopropyl-β-D-thiogalactopyranoside (IPTG).
  10637..10658   +  protein_bind   CAP binding site: CAP binding activates transcription in the presence of cAMP. E. coli catabolite activator protein
  10673..10703   +  promoter       lac promoter: promoter for the E. coli lac operon
  10707..10729   +  protein_bind   lac operator (fragment): The lac repressor binds to the lac operator to inhibit transcription in E. coli. This inhibition can be relieved by adding lactose or isopropyl-β-D-thiogalactopyranoside (IPTG). lac repressor encoded by lacI
  10772..10790   +  promoter       T3 promoter: promoter for bacteriophage T3 RNA polymerase
>Addgene plasmid #143725 | TFORF0700 | addgene full sequence | sequence record 407887 | Addgene NGS Result
TTAATGTAGTCTTATGCAATACTCTTGTAGTCTTGCAACATGGTAACGATGAGTTAGCAACATGCCTTAC
AAGGAGAGAAAAAGCACCGTGCATGCCGATTGGTGGAAGTAAGGTGGTACGATCGTGCCTTATTAGGAAG
GCAACAGACGGGTCTGACATGGATTGGACGAACCACTGAATTGCCGCATTGCAGAGATATTGTATTTAAG
TGCCTAGCTCGATACATAAACGGGTCTCTCTGGTTAGACCAGATCTGAGCCTGGGAGCTCTCTGGCTAAC
TAGGGAACCCACTGCTTAAGCCTCAATAAAGCTTGCCTTGAGTGCTTCAAGTAGTGTGTGCCCGTCTGTT
GTGTGACTCTGGTAACTAGAGATCCCTCAGACCCTTTTAGTCAGTGTGGAAAATCTCTAGCAGTGGCGCC
CGAACAGGGACTTGAAAGCGAAAGGGAAACCAGAGGAGCTCTCTCGACGCAGGACTCGGCTTGCTGAAGC
GCGCACGGCAAGAGGCGAGGGGCGGCGACTGGTGAGTACGCCAAAAATTTTGACTAGCGGAGGCTAGAAG
GAGAGAGATGGGTGCGAGAGCGTCAGTATTAAGCGGGGGAGAATTAGATCGCGATGGGAAAAAATTCGGT
TAAGGCCAGGGGGAAAGAAAAAATATAAATTAAAACATATAGTATGGGCAAGCAGGGAGCTAGAACGATT
CGCAGTTAATCCTGGCCTGTTAGAAACATCAGAAGGCTGTAGACAAATACTGGGACAGCTACAACCATCC
CTTCAGACAGGATCAGAAGAACTTAGATCATTATATAATACAGTAGCAACCCTCTATTGTGTGCATCAAA
GGATAGAGATAAAAGACACCAAGGAAGCTTTAGACAAGATAGAGGAAGAGCAAAACAAAAGTAAGACCAC
CGCACAGCAAGCGGCCGCTGATCTTCAGACCTGGAGGAGGAGATATGAGGGACAATTGGAGAAGTGAATT
ATATAAATATAAAGTAGTAAAAATTGAACCATTAGGAGTAGCACCCACCAAGGCAAAGAGAAGAGTGGTG
CAGAGAGAAAAAAGAGCAGTGGGAATAGGAGCTTTGTTCCTTGGGTTCTTGGGAGCAGCAGGAAGCACTA
TGGGCGCAGCGTCAATGACGCTGACGGTACAGGCCAGACAATTATTGTCTGGTATAGTGCAGCAGCAGAA
CAATTTGCTGAGGGCTATTGAGGCGCAACAGCATCTGTTGCAACTCACAGTCTGGGGCATCAAGCAGCTC
CAGGCAAGAATCCTGGCTGTGGAAAGATACCTAAAGGATCAACAGCTCCTGGGGATTTGGGGTTGCTCTG
GAAAACTCATTTGCACCACTGCTGTGCCTTGGAATGCTAGTTGGAGTAATAAATCTCTGGAACAGATTTG
GAATCACACGACCTGGATGGAGTGGGACAGAGAAATTAACAATTACACAAGCTTAATACACTCCTTAATT
GAAGAATCGCAAAACCAGCAAGAAAAGAATGAACAAGAATTATTGGAATTAGATAAATGGGCAAGTTTGT
GGAATTGGTTTAACATAACAAATTGGCTGTGGTATATAAAATTATTCATAATGATAGTAGGAGGCTTGGT
AGGTTTAAGAATAGTTTTTGCTGTACTTTCTATAGTGAATAGAGTTAGGCAGGGATATTCACCATTATCG
TTTCAGACCCACCTCCCAACCCCGAGGGGACCCATGCATTGCATCTCAATTAGTCAGCAACCAGGTGTGG
AAAGTCCCCAGGCTCCCCAGCAGGCAGAAGTATGCAAAGCATGCGTCTCAATTAGTCAGCAACCATAGTC
CCGCCCCTAACTCCGCCCATCCCGCCCCTAACTCCGCCCAGTTCCGCCCATTCTCCGCCCCATGGCTGAC
TAATTTTTTTTATTTATGCAGAGGCCGAGGCCGCCTCGGCCTCTGAGCTATTCCAGAAGTAGTGAGGAGG
CTTTTTTGGAGGCCTAGGCTTTTGCAAAAAGCTTTCTAGAGGTACCACCGGAGCTTACCATGACCGAGTA
CAAGCCCACGGTGCGCCTCGCCACCCGCGACGACGTCCCCAGGGCCGTACGCACCCTCGCCGCCGCGTTC
GCCGACTACCCCGCCACGCGCCACACCGTCGATCCGGACCGCCACATCGAGCGGGTCACCGAGCTGCAAG
AACTCTTCCTCACGCGCGTCGGGCTCGACATCGGCAAGGTGTGGGTCGCGGACGACGGCGCCGCCGTGGC
GGTCTGGACCACGCCGGAGAGCGTCGAAGCGGGGGCGGTGTTCGCCGAGATCGGCCCGCGCATGGCCGAG
TTGAGCGGTTCCCGGCTGGCCGCGCAGCAACAGATGGAAGGCCTCCTGGCGCCGCACCGGCCCAAGGAGC
CCGCGTGGTTCCTGGCCACCGTCGGCGTCTCGCCCGACCACCAGGGCAAGGGTCTGGGCAGCGCCGTCGT
GCTCCCCGGAGTGGAGGCGGCCGAGCGCGCCGGGGTGCCCGCCTTCCTGGAGACCTCCGCGCCCCGCAAC
CTCCCCTTCTACGAGCGGCTCGGCTTCACCGTCACCGCCGACGTCGAGGTGCCCGAAGGACCGCGCACCT
GGTGCATGACCCGCAAGCCCGGTGCCAGTTAACGAATTCTAGATCTTGAGACAAATGGCAGTATTCATCC
ACAATTTTAAAAGAAAAGGGGGGATTGGGGGGTACAGTGCAGGGGAAAGAATAGTAGACATAATAGCAAC
AGACATACAAACTAAAGAATTACAAAAACAAATTACAAAAATTCAAAATTTTCGGGTTTATTACAGGGAC
AGCAGAGATCCACTTTGGCGCCGGCTCGAGGCCTGCAGGTGCAAAGATGGATAAAGTTTTAAACAGAGAG
GAATCTTTGCAGCTAATGGACCTTCTAGGTCTTGAAAGGAGTGGGAATTGGCTCCGGTGCCCGTCAGTGG
GCAGAGCGCACATCGCCCACAGTCCCCGAGAAGTTGGGGGGAGGGGTCGGCAATTGAACCGGTGCCTAGA
GAAGGTGGCGCGGGGTAAACTGGGAAAGTGATGTCGTGTACTGGCTCCGCCTTTTTCCCGAGGGTGGGGG
AGAACCGTATATAAGTGCAGTAGTCGCCGTGAACGTTCTTTTTCGCAACGGGTTTGCCGCCAGAACACAG
GTAAGTGCCGTGTGTGGTTCCCGCGGGCCTGGCCTCTTTACGGGTTATGGCCCTTGCGTGCCTTGAATTA
CTTCCACCTGGCTGCAGTACGTGATTCTTGATCCCGAGCTTCGGGTTGGAAGTGGGTGGGAGAGTTCGAG
GCCTTGCGCTTAAGGAGCCCCTTCGCCTCGTGCTTGAGTTGAGGCCTGGCCTGGGCGCTGGGGCCGCCGC
GTGCGAATCTGGTGGCACCTTCGCGCCTGTCTCGCTGCTTTCGATAAGTCTCTAGCCATTTAAAATTTTT
GATGACCTGCTGCGACGCTTTTTTTCTGGCAAGATAGTCTTGTAAATGCGGGCCAAGATCTGCACACTGG
TATTTCGGTTTTTGGGGCCGCGGGCGGCGACGGGGCCCGTGCGTCCCAGCGCACATGTTCGGCGAGGCGG
GGCCTGCGAGCGCGGCCACCGAGAATCGGACGGGGGTAGTCTCAAGCTGGCCGGCCTGCTCTGGTGCCTG
GCCTCGCGCCGCCGTGTATCGCCCCGCCCTGGGCGGCAAGGCTGGCCCGGTCGGCACCAGTTGCGTGAGC
GGAAAGATGGCCGCTTCCCGGCCCTGCTGCAGGGAGCTCAAAATGGAGGACGCGGCGCTCGGGAGAGCGG
GCGGGTGAGTCACCCACACAAAGGAAAAGGGCCTTTCCGTCCTCAGCCGTCGCTTCATGTGACTCCACGG
AGTACCGGGCGCCGTCCAGGCACCTCGATTAGTTCTCGAGCTTTTGGAGTACGTCGTCTTTAGGTTGGGG
GGAGGGGTTTTATGCGATGGAGTTTCCCCACACTGAGTGGGTGGAGACTGAAGTTAGGCCAGCTTGGCAC
TTGATGTAATTCTCCTTGGAATTTGCCCTTTTTGAGTTTGGATCTTGGTTCATTCTCAAGCCTCAGACAG
TGGTTCAAAGTTTTTTTCTTCCATTTCAGGTGTCGTGAGGCTAGCACCGCCACCATGTTCCGAAAGGCCC
GGCGGGTGAACGTGCGCAAGCGGAACGACTCCGAAGAGGAAGAGCGGGAACGCGATGAGGAGCAGGAGCC
GCCGCCGTTGTTGCCGCCGCCGGGCACGGGCGAAGAGGCGGGCCCCGGTGGCGGCGACAGGGCCCCTGGC
GGGGAGTCGCTGCTGGGCCCGGGGCCGTCGCCGCCTTCCGCGCTGACCCCGGGCCTCGGGGCTGAGGCCG
GGGGCGGCTTCCCCGGCGGCGCGGAGCCCGGCAACGGGCTGAAGCCGCGCAAGAGGCCTCGCGAGAACAA
AGAGGTGCCCCGGGCCAGCCTGCTCAGCTTCCAGGACGAGGAGGAAGAAAATGAAGAAGTTTTCAAAGTG
AAGAAATCAAGTTATAGCAAAAAGATAGTAAAATTGCTCAAGAAGGAATATAAAGAAGATCTTGAAAAAT
CGAAGATTAAGACAGAACTCAACTCATCAGCTGAAAGTGAACAACCTTTGGACAAAACAGGACATGTTAA
GGATACAAATCAAGAAGATGGAGTTATCATCAGTGAACATGGTGAAGATGAAATGGATATGGAAAGTGAA
AAAGAGGAAGAAAAGCCAAAGACTGGTGGAGCTTTTTCAAATGCTTTATCTTCATTGAATGTTCTTCGTC
CAGGAGAAATTCCAGATGCAGCTTTTATACATGCTGCAAGGAAAAAGCGCCAAATGGCCCGAGAATTGGG
AGATTTCACTCCTCATGATAATGAGCCTGGTAAAGGCCGCCTTGTTAGAGAAGATGAGAATGATGCCAGT
GATGATGAAGATGACGATGAGAAACGCCGGATAGTTTTTTCTGTGAAAGAAAAGTCACAAAGACAAAAAA
TTGCTGAGGAAATAGGAATTGAGGGGAGTGATGATGATGCTTTAGTAACTGGAGAACAGGATGAAGAGCT
CAGCCGATGGGAACAGGAGCAGATAAGGAAAGGAATTAATATCCCTCAGGTTCAAGCCAGTCAACCCGCA
GAAGTGAATATGTACTACCAGAACACTTACCAGACAATGCCTTACGGCTCATCCTATGGCATTCCTTATA
GTTATACGGCCTATGGATCATCAGATGCCAAATCTCAAAAAACAGATAATACAGTCCCTTTCAAAACTCC
CAGTAATGAGATGACTCCCGTTACTATTGATTTGGTAAAGAAACAGCTTAAAGACAGGTTGGACTCCATG
AAAGAATTGCACAAAACAAATCGACAGCAGCATGAGAAACATCTGCAAAGCCGAGTGGACTCTACCAGGG
CTATTGAAAGATTAGAAGGGTCTTCTGGGGGTATTGGTGAACGGTATAAATTTTTGCAAGAAATGCGAGG
GTATGTCCAAGACTTGCTTGAGTGTTTCAGTGAAAAGGTGCCACTGATTAATGAACTTGAATCAGCAATA
CATCAGCTGTACAAACAGCGAGCTTCCCGCCTTGTCCAAAGACGACAAGATGATATTAAAGATGAATCTT
CGGAGTTTTCAAGCCATTCAAACAAAGCTCTGATGGCACCAAATCTTGACTCCTTTGGACGCGATCGGGC
ACTGTATCAAGAGCATGCAAAACGTCGCATTGCAGAGCGGGAGGCCAGGAGGACTCGTCGTAGACAAGCC
AGAGAACAAACCGGTAAGATGGCAGATCACCTTGAAGGCCTTTCCAGTGATGATGAAGAAACTTCTACAG
ATATTACTAATTTCAATCTGGAAAAAGATCGAATTTCAAAAGAATCCGGCAAAGTTTTTGAAGATGTCCT
TGAAAGTTTCTATTCAATTGACTGTATTAAATCACAGTTTGAAGCATGGCGTTCAAAATACTACACATCC
TACAAAGATGCTTACATTGGCCTTTGTTTGCCAAAATTATTCAACCCCCTCATACGACTTCAGCTCCTCA
CTTGGACTCCTCTTGAGGCAAAATGTCGTGACTTTGAGAATATGCTGTGGTTTGAATCTTTGCTGTTTTA
TGGTTGTGAAGAACGAGAGCAAGAAAAAGATGATGTAGATGTTGCCCTACTACCTACCATTGTGGAAAAG
GTGATTCTTCCTAAACTAACAGTGATAGCTGAAAATATGTGGGACCCTTTTTCTACAACACAGACTTCAA
GAATGGTGGGAATTACACTAAAATTAATCAATGGATATCCTTCAGTAGTGAATGCAGAAAATAAAAATAC
ACAGGTATACCTAAAGGCACTTTTATTGAGAATGAGAAGAACTTTAGATGATGATGTATTTATGCCCTTA
TATCCCAAAAATGTCTTAGAAAATAAAAATTCTGGGCCTTACTTGTTTTTTCAACGACAGTTTTGGTCTT
CAGTTAAGGTCATAAAACCCCCATTCCAGAGAGGGTCCTGCCCCATACCCAGAAGGAAAGAATGCTGCTC
AGAGAGGCCAAGAAGAATCTGGACGGACAGGCCTTGTGTTGTCTTCTCTTAGTAATGAACTAGTCCGTAA
CTTGAAAGTATTTCGATTTCTTGGCTTTATATATCTTGTGGAAAGGACGACTTATAGCCATTGGCTCTTC
TCACACGCGTTAAGTCGACAATCAACCTCTGGATTACAAAATTTGTGAAAGATTGACTGGTATTCTTAAC
TATGTTGCTCCTTTTACGCTATGTGGATACGCTGCTTTAATGCCTTTGTATCATGCTATTGCTTCCCGTA
TGGCTTTCATTTTCTCCTCCTTGTATAAATCCTGGTTGCTGTCTCTTTATGAGGAGTTGTGGCCCGTTGT
CAGGCAACGTGGCGTGGTGTGCACTGTGTTTGCTGACGCAACCCCCACTGGTTGGGGCATTGCCACCACC
TGTCAGCTCCTTTCCGGGACTTTCGCTTTCCCCCTCCCTATTGCCACGGCGGAACTCATCGCCGCCTGCC
TTGCCCGCTGCTGGACAGGGGCTCGGCTGTTGGGCACTGACAATTCCGTGGTGTTGTCGGGGAAATCATC
GTCCTTTCCTTGGCTGCTCGCCTGTGTTGCCACCTGGATTCTGCGCGGGACGTCCTTCTGCTACGTCCCT
TCGGCCCTCAATCCAGCGGACCTTCCTTCCCGCGGCCTGCTGCCGGCTCTGCGGCCTCTTCCGCGTCTTC
GCCTTCGCCCTCAGACGAGTCGGATCTCCCTTTGGGCCGCCTCCCCGCGTCGACTTTAAGACCAATGACT
TACAAGGCAGCTGTAGATCTTAGCCACTTTTTAAAAGAAAAGGGGGGACTGGAAGGGCTAATTCACTCCC
AACGAAGACAAGATCTGCTTTTTGCTTGTACTGGGTCTCTCTGGTTAGACCAGATCTGAGCCTGGGAGCT
CTCTGGCTAACTAGGGAACCCACTGCTTAAGCCTCAATAAAGCTTGCCTTGAGTGCTTCAAGTAGTGTGT
GCCCGTCTGTTGTGTGACTCTGGTAACTAGAGATCCCTCAGACCCTTTTAGTCAGTGTGGAAAATCTCTA
GCAGTACGTATAGTAGTTCATGTCATCTTATTATTCAGTATTTATAACTTGCAAAGAAATGAATATCAGA
GAGTGAGAGGAACTTGTTTATTGCAGCTTATAATGGTTACAAATAAAGCAATAGCATCACAAATTTCACA
AATAAAGCATTTTTTTCACTGCATTCTAGTTGTGGTTTGTCCAAACTCATCAATGTATCTTATCATGTCT
GGCTCTAGCTATCCCGCCCCTAACTCCGCCCATCCCGCCCCTAACTCCGCCCAGTTCCGCCCATTCTCCG
CCCCATGGCTGACTAATTTTTTTTATTTATGCAGAGGCCGAGGCCGCCTCGGCCTCTGAGCTATTCCAGA
AGTAGTGAGGAGGCTTTTTTGGAGGCCTAGGGACGTACCCAATTCGCCCTATAGTGAGTCGTATTACGCG
CGCTCACTGGCCGTCGTTTTACAACGTCGTGACTGGGAAAACCCTGGCGTTACCCAACTTAATCGCCTTG
CAGCACATCCCCCTTTCGCCAGCTGGCGTAATAGCGAAGAGGCCCGCACCGATCGCCCTTCCCAACAGTT
GCGCAGCCTGAATGGCGAATGGG
[124 nt withheld, positions 8144-8267]
C
[91 nt withheld, positions 8269-8359]
A
[49 nt withheld, positions 8361-8409]
CCTTTGACGTTGGAGTCCACGTTCTTT
[37 nt withheld, positions 8437-8473]
ACCCTATCTCGGTCTATTCTTTTGATTTATAAGGGATTTTGCCGATTTCGGCCTATTGGTTAAAAAATGA
GCTGATTTAACAAAAATTTAACGCGAATTTTAACAAAATATTAACGCTTACAATTTAGGTGGCACTTTTC
GGGGAAATGTGCGCGGAACCCCTATTTGTTTATTTTTCTAAATACATTCAAATATGTATCCGCTCATGAG
ACAATAACCCTGATAAATGCTTCAATAATATTGAAAAAGGAAGAGTATGAGTATTCAACATTTCCGTGTC
GCCCTTATTCCCTTTTTTGCGGCATTTTGCCTTCCTGTTTTTGCTCACCCAGAAACGCTGGTGAAAGTAA
AAGATGCTGAAGATCAGTTGGGTGCACGAGTGGGTTACATCGAACTGGATCTCAACAGCGGTAAGATCCT
TGAGAGTTTTCGCCCCGAAGAACGTTTTCCAATGATGAGCACTTTTAAAGTTCTGCTATGTGGCGCGGTA
TTATCCCGTATTGACGCCGGGCAAGAGCAACTCGGTCGCCGCATACACTATTCTCAGAATGACTTGGTTG
AGTACTCACCAGTCACAGAAAAGCATCTTACGGATGGCATGACAGTAAGAGAATTATGCAGTGCTGCCAT
AACCATGAGTGATAACACTGCGGCCAACTTACTTCTGACAACGATCGGAGGACCGAAGGAGCTAACCGCT
TTTTTGCACAACATGGGGGATCATGTAACTCGCCTTGATCGTTGGGAACCGGAGCTGAATGAAGCCATAC
CAAACGACGAGCGTGACACCACGATGCCTGTAGCAATGGCAACAACGTTGCGCAAACTATTAACTGGCGA
ACTACTTACTCTAGCTTCCCGGCAACAATTAATAGACTGGATGGAGGCGGATAAAGTTGCAGGACCACTT
CTGCGCTCGGCCCTTCCGGCTGGCTGGTTTATTGCTGATAAATCTGGAGCCGGTGAGCGTGGGTCTCGCG
GTATCATTGCAGCACTGGGGCCAGATGGTAAGCCCTCCCGTATCGTAGTTATCTACACGACGGGGAGTCA
GGCAACTATGGATGAACGAAATAGACAGATCGCTGAGATAGGTGCCTCACTGATTAAGCATTGGTAACTG
TCAGACCAAGTTTACTCATATATACTTTAGATTGATTTAAAACTTCATTTTTAATTTAAAAGGATCTAGG
TGAAGATCCTTTTTGATAATCTCATGACCAAAATCCCTTAACGTGAGTTTTCGTTCCACTGAGCGTCAGA
CCCCGTAGAAAAGATCAAAGGATCTTCTTGAGATCCTTTTTTTCTGCGCGTAATCTGCTGCTTGCAAACA
AAAAAACCACCGCTACCAGCGGTGGTTTGTTTGCCGGATCAAGAGCTACCAACTCTTTTTCCGAAGGTAA
CTGGCTTCAGCAGAGCGCAGATACCAAATACTGTTCTTCTAGTGTAGCCGTAGTTAGGCCACCACTTCAA
GAACTCTGTAGCACCGCCTACATACCTCGCTCTGCTAATCCTGTTACCAGTGGCTGCTGCCAGTGGCGAT
AAGTCGTGTCTTACCGGGTTGGACTCAAGACGATAGTTACCGGATAAGGCGCAGCGGTCGGGCTGAACGG
GGGGTTCGTGCACACAGCCCAGCTTGGAGCGAACGACCTACACCGAACTGAGATACCTACAGCGTGAGCT
ATGAGAAAGCGCCACGCTTCCCGAAGGGAGAAAGGCGGACAGGTATCCGGTAAGCGGCAGGGTCGGAACA
GGAGAGCGCACGAGGGAGCTTCCAGGGGGAAACGCCTGGTATCTTTATAGTCCTGTCGGGTTTCGCCACC
TCTGACTTGAGCGTCGATTTTTGTGATGCTCGTCAGGGGGGCGGAGCCTATGGAAAAACGCCAGCAACGC
GGCCTTTTTACGGTTCCTGGCCTTTTGCTGGCCTTTTGCTCACATGTTCTTTCCTGCGTTATCCCCTGAT
TCTGTGGATAACCGTATTACCGCCTTTGAGTGAGCTGATACCGCTCGCCGCAGCCGAACGACCGAGCGCA
GCGAGTCAGTGAGCGAGGAAGCGGAAGAGCGCCCAATACGCAAACCGCCTCTCCCCGCGCGTTGGCCGAT
TCATTAATGCAGCTGGCACGACAGGTTTCCCGACTGGAAAGCGGGCAGTGAGCGCAACGCAATTAATGTG
AGTTAGCTCACTCATTAGGCACCCCAGGCTTTACACTTTATGCTTCCGGCTCGTATGTTGTGTGGAATTG
TGAGCGGATAACAATTTCACACAGGAAACAGCTATGACCATGATTACGCCAAGCGCGCAATTAACCCTCA
CTAAAGGGAACAAAAGCTGGAGCTGCAAGC
