>Addgene plasmid #143725 | TFORF0700 | depositor partial sequence | sequence record 283305 | Insert
ACCGCCACCATGTTCCGAAAGGCCCGGCGGGTGAACGTGCGCAAGCGGAACGACTCCGAAGAGGAAGAGC
GGGAACGCGATGAGGAGCAGGAGCCGCCGCCGTTGTTGCCGCCGCCGGGCACGGGCGAAGAGGCGGGCCC
CGGTGGCGGCGACAGGGCCCCTGGCGGGGAGTCGCTGCTGGGCCCGGGGCCGTCGCCGCCTTCCGCGCTG
ACCCCGGGCCTCGGGGCTGAGGCCGGGGGCGGCTTCCCCGGCGGCGCGGAGCCCGGCAACGGGCTGAAGC
CGCGCAAGAGGCCTCGCGAGAACAAAGAGGTGCCCCGGGCCAGCCTGCTCAGCTTCCAGGACGAGGAGGA
AGAAAATGAAGAAGTTTTCAAAGTGAAGAAATCAAGTTATAGCAAAAAGATAGTAAAATTGCTCAAGAAG
GAATATAAAGAAGATCTTGAAAAATCGAAGATTAAGACAGAACTCAACTCATCAGCTGAAAGTGAACAAC
CTTTGGACAAAACAGGACATGTTAAGGATACAAATCAAGAAGATGGAGTTATCATCAGTGAACATGGTGA
AGATGAAATGGATATGGAAAGTGAAAAAGAGGAAGAAAAGCCAAAGACTGGTGGAGCTTTTTCAAATGCT
TTATCTTCATTGAATGTTCTTCGTCCAGGAGAAATTCCAGATGCAGCTTTTATACATGCTGCAAGGAAAA
AGCGCCAAATGGCCCGAGAATTGGGAGATTTCACTCCTCATGATAATGAGCCTGGTAAAGGCCGCCTTGT
TAGAGAAGATGAGAATGATGCCAGTGATGATGAAGATGACGATGAGAAACGCCGGATAGTTTTTTCTGTG
AAAGAAAAGTCACAAAGACAAAAAATTGCTGAGGAAATAGGAATTGAGGGGAGTGATGATGATGCTTTAG
TAACTGGAGAACAGGATGAAGAGCTCAGCCGATGGGAACAGGAGCAGATAAGGAAAGGAATTAATATCCC
TCAGGTTCAAGCCAGTCAACCCGCAGAAGTGAATATGTACTACCAGAACACTTACCAGACAATGCCTTAC
GGCTCATCCTATGGCATTCCTTATAGTTATACGGCCTATGGATCATCAGATGCCAAATCTCAAAAAACAG
ATAATACAGTCCCTTTCAAAACTCCCAGTAATGAGATGACTCCCGTTACTATTGATTTGGTAAAGAAACA
GCTTAAAGACAGGTTGGACTCCATGAAAGAATTGCACAAAACAAATCGACAGCAGCATGAGAAACATCTG
CAAAGCCGAGTGGACTCTACCAGGGCTATTGAAAGATTAGAAGGGTCTTCTGGGGGTATTGGTGAACGGT
ATAAATTTTTGCAAGAAATGCGAGGGTATGTCCAAGACTTGCTTGAGTGTTTCAGTGAAAAGGTGCCACT
GATTAATGAACTTGAATCAGCAATACATCAGCTGTACAAACAGCGAGCTTCCCGCCTTGTCCAAAGACGA
CAAGATGATATTAAAGATGAATCTTCGGAGTTTTCAAGCCATTCAAACAAAGCTCTGATGGCACCAAATC
TTGACTCCTTTGGACGCGATCGGGCACTGTATCAAGAGCATGCAAAACGTCGCATTGCAGAGCGGGAGGC
CAGGAGGACTCGTCGTAGACAAGCCAGAGAACAAACCGGTAAGATGGCAGATCACCTTGAAGGCCTTTCC
AGTGATGATGAAGAAACTTCTACAGATATTACTAATTTCAATCTGGAAAAAGATCGAATTTCAAAAGAAT
CCGGCAAAGTTTTTGAAGATGTCCTTGAAAGTTTCTATTCAATTGACTGTATTAAATCACAGTTTGAAGC
ATGGCGTTCAAAATACTACACATCCTACAAAGATGCTTACATTGGCCTTTGTTTGCCAAAATTATTCAAC
CCCCTCATACGACTTCAGCTCCTCACTTGGACTCCTCTTGAGGCAAAATGTCGTGACTTTGAGAATATGC
TGTGGTTTGAATCTTTGCTGTTTTATGGTTGTGAAGAACGAGAGCAAGAAAAAGATGATGTAGATGTTGC
CCTACTACCTACCATTGTGGAAAAGGTGATTCTTCCTAAACTAACAGTGATAGCTGAAAATATGTGGGAC
CCTTTTTCTACAACACAGACTTCAAGAATGGTGGGAATTACACTAAAATTAATCAATGGATATCCTTCAG
TAGTGAATGCAGAAAATAAAAATACACAGGTATACCTAAAGGCACTTTTATTGAGAATGAGAAGAACTTT
AGATGATGATGTATTTATGCCCTTATATCCCAAAAATGTCTTAGAAAATAAAAATTCTGGGCCTTACTTG
TTTTTTCAACGACAGTTTTGGTCTTCAGTTAAGGTCATAAAACCCCCATTCCAGAGAGGGTCCTGCCCCA
TACCCAGAAGGAAAGAATGCTGCTCAGAGAGGCCAAGAAGAATCTGGACGGACAGGCCTTGTGTTGTCTT
CTCTTAGTAATGAACTAGTCCGTAACTTGAAAGTATTTCGATTTCTTGGCTTTATATATCTTGTGGAAAG
GACGACTTATAGCCATTGGCTCTTCTCAC
