>Addgene plasmid #143725 | TFORF0700 | depositor partial sequence | sequence record 283306 | Barcode
CTTATAGCCATTGGCTCTTCTCAC
